Addgene plasmid #26495: pJC153.5-grh-1
Depositing lab: Phillip Newmark. Depositing organization: University of Illinois at Urbana-Champaign. Publication: Genome-wide analyses reveal a role for peptide hormones in planarian germline development. Collins JJ, Hou X, Romanova EV, Lambrus BG, Miller CM, Saberi A, Sweedler JV, Newmark PA. PLoS Biol. 2010 . 8(10):e1000509. 10.1371/journal.pbio.1000509 PubMed 20967238.
Backbone
  Vector backbone: pJC53.2
  Backbone size w/o insert (bp): 3240
  Vector type: T/A Cloning Vector for dsRNA generation and the generation of sense and anti-sense probes
Growth in bacteria
  Bacterial resistance: Ampicillin and Kanamycin, 100 & 50 μg/mL
  Growth temperature: 37°C
  Growth strain: DH5alpha
  Copy number: High Copy
Gene/Insert
  Gene/Insert name: grh-1
  Species: S. mediterranea (planarian)
  Insert size (bp): 362
  GenBank ID: GU295185
  Cloning method: Restriction Enzyme; 5′ cloning site Eam1105I (destroyed during cloning); 3′ cloning site Eam1105I (destroyed during cloning)
  Sequencing primers: 5′ T3; 3′ SP6
Terms and licenses: Academic/Nonprofit Terms; Industry Terms: Not Available to Industry
Depositor comments: dsRNA can be generated by in vitro transcription with T7 RNA polymerase and single stranded probes can be generated with SP6 or T3 RNA polymerases.
How to cite: pJC153.5-grh-1 was a gift from Phillip Newmark (Addgene plasmid # 26495 ; http://n2t.net/addgene:26495 ; RRID:Addgene_26495)
