[The description below was written by a language model from this plasmid's Addgene catalogue record.]
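Description:
pJC153.5-grh-1 is a small bacterial cloning plasmid built on the pJC53.2 backbone (about 3.2 kb without insert), a T/A cloning vector designed for making double-stranded RNA and sense or antisense riboprobes by in vitro transcription. It is maintained at high copy in standard E. coli cloning strains and is selected with both ampicillin and kanamycin. The record does not name the origin of replication and no feature table is provided, so the exact layout of backbone elements cannot be described beyond what the catalogue fields state.

The insert is a 362 bp fragment of grh-1 from the planarian Schmidtea mediterranea, placed into the vector's Eam1105I sites, which were destroyed during cloning. This is consistent with T/A cloning, in which digestion leaves single-base overhangs that accept a PCR product. According to the depositor's notes, transcription with T7 RNA polymerase yields dsRNA, which implies that T7 promoters read into the insert from both sides so that both strands are produced together and can anneal. SP6 or T3 RNA polymerase each transcribe only one strand, giving single-stranded probes of one polarity or the other; T3 and SP6 primer sites also serve for sequencing across the insert. The record does not state the orientation of the fragment, so it does not say which polymerase gives the antisense probe.

The plasmid has no expression cassette for use in cells; it acts purely as a transcription template. Its uses are RNA interference knockdown of grh-1 in planarians and detection of its transcript by in situ hybridization, in the context of a genome-wide study of peptide hormones in planarian germline development.
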