>Addgene plasmid #26495 | pJC153.5-grh-1 | addgene partial sequence | sequence record 32684 | 26495 with T3
GTCGTTCTTTTATTTTTTCATTTTCCTGCAGATTGTCAGTGAAATATGTCCACAGTCTTATCATTTTAGT
AACGACTGGCTTCCAGGGAAACGATATCACACAGGTCATCAAATGTTTCGGTTAAAAAAAGGCTTTCATT
ATTTTAGATTAAAAAAGCCATCGAATTGCATTTTTGACAACTATTTCAAACAAGATATTCTGAAATTAGC
CAGAAAGCATTCGGGACTTTGCCCAAGCGATTTAAGTTTCATAGAAGAACTTCAAAACATAAAATAATTT
GTAATGTTTATGGTTATAAATAAACTATGTCGGTGTTGTAAAAAAAAAAAAACCTATAGTGAGTCGTATT
AATTCTGTGCTCGCAGGTCACTTCTATAGTGTCACCTAAATCTCCCTATAGTGAG
