>Addgene plasmid #26495 | pJC153.5-grh-1 | addgene partial sequence | sequence record 32685 | 26495 with SP6
TAGGTTTTTTTTTTTTTACAACACCGACATAGTTTATTTATAACCATAAACATTACAAATTATTTTATGT
TTTGAAGTTCTTCTATGAAACTTAAATCGCTTGGGCAAAGTCCCGAATGCTTTCTGGCTAATTTCAGAAT
ATCTTGTTTGAAATAGTTGTCAAAAATGCAATTCGATGGCTTTTTTAATCTAAAATAATGAAAGCCTTTT
TTTAACCGAAACATTTGATGACCTGTGTGATATCGTTTCCCTGGAAGCCAGTCGTTACTAAAATGATAAG
ACTGTGGACATATTTCACTGACAATCTGCAGGAAAATGAATAAAATAATAAAGAAACGAACAAATTTTGT
CATAAGGTCTCCCTTTAGTGAGGGTTAATTCTCCCTATAGTGAGTCG
